Addgene plasmid #102789: pRST11B-AS3_4
Purpose: Expresses tryptophanyl tRNA synthetase (ScWRS) and supressor tryptophanyl tRNA
Depositing lab: Andrew Ellington. Depositing organization: University of Texas at Austin. Publication: Compartmentalized partnered replication for the directed evolution of genetic parts and circuits. Abil Z, Ellefson JW, Gollihar JD, Watkins E, Ellington AD. Nat Protoc. 2017 Dec;12(12):2493-2512. doi: 10.1038/nprot.2017.119. Epub 2017 Nov 9. PubMed 29120463.
Backbone
  Vector backbone: pRST11B
  Total vector size (bp): 6434
  Vector type: Bacterial Expression
Growth in bacteria
  Bacterial resistance: Ampicillin, 100 μg/mL
  Growth temperature: 37°C
  Growth strain: DH5alpha
  Copy number: Unknown
Gene/Insert 1
  Gene/Insert name: tryptophanyl tRNA synthetase (alt name: ScWRS)
  Species: S. cerevisiae (budding yeast)
  Insert size (bp): 1299
  Entrez Gene: WRS1 (a.k.a. YOL097C, HRE342)
Gene/Insert 2
  Gene/Insert name: suppressor tRNA
  Insert size (bp): 100
Terms and licenses: Academic/Nonprofit Terms; Industry Terms
How to cite: pRST11B-AS3_4 was a gift from Andrew Ellington (Addgene plasmid # 102789 ; http://n2t.net/addgene:102789 ; RRID:Addgene_102789)
