[The description below was written by a language model from this plasmid's Addgene catalogue record and pLannotate feature annotations shown in this document.]
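Description:
pRST11B-AS3_4 is a 6,434 bp bacterial expression plasmid built on the pRST11B backbone that supplies an orthogonal aminoacyl-tRNA synthetase/suppressor tRNA pair to E. coli. It replicates from a ColE1/pMB1-family origin and is selected with ampicillin through the bla gene and its native promoter. The backbone shows clear pBR322 ancestry: a rop gene, which normally restrains copy number, a bom mobilisation region, and leftover fragments of the tetracycline resistance promoter and coding sequence that are not expected to be functional. A short fragment annotated as RSF origin lies adjacent to the main origin. The catalogue lists the copy number as unknown.

The main payload is the Saccharomyces cerevisiae tryptophanyl-tRNA synthetase gene (WRS1, here called ScWRS), about 1.3 kb, placed downstream of a tac promoter and lac operator. The plasmid also carries lacI under the lacIq promoter, so synthetase expression should be repressed by the lac repressor and inducible with IPTG. Downstream of the synthetase, a separate roughly 100 bp insert encodes the suppressor tryptophanyl tRNA, detected in the annotation as a 72 nt tRNA. The feature table identifies no promoter for it, and the record does not state which stop codon it suppresses or what the "AS3_4" designation signifies.

Together the two components allow a stop codon in a target gene to be read through with tryptophan, provided the synthetase charges the suppressor tRNA. The associated publication concerns compartmentalized partnered replication, a directed evolution method for genetic parts and circuits, which suggests that the plasmid serves as a synthetase/tRNA construct for that approach.
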