Features (pLannotate 1.2.2; 16 found; start..end, strand, type, name):
    126..714     -  rep_origin     ori: high-copy-number ColE1/pMB1/pBR322/pUC origin of replication
    885..1745    -  CDS            AmpR: β-lactamase; bla; confers resistance to ampicillin, carbenicillin, and related antibiotics
   1746..1850    -  promoter       AmpR promoter: bla
   1884..1961    +  promoter       lacIq promoter: lacI (mutant); In the lacIq allele, a single base change in the promoter boosts expression of the lacI gene about 10-fold.
   1962..3044    +  CDS            lacI: lac repressor; lacI; The lac repressor binds to the lac operator to inhibit transcription in E. coli. This inhibition can be relieved by adding lactose or isopropyl-β-D-thiogalactopyranoside (IPTG).
   3057..3078    +  protein_bind   CAP binding site: CAP binding activates transcription in the presence of cAMP. E. coli catabolite activator protein
   3097..3114    +  promoter       tet promoter (fragment): E. coli promoter for tetracycline efflux protein gene
   3236..3264    +  promoter       tac promoter: strong E. coli promoter; hybrid between the trp and lac UV5 promoters
   3272..3288    +  protein_bind   lac operator: The lac repressor binds to the lac operator to inhibit transcription in E. coli. This inhibition can be relieved by adding lactose or isopropyl-β-D-thiogalactopyranoside (IPTG). lac repressor encoded by lacI
   3310..4605    +  CDS            WRS1: SYWC_YEAST - Experimental evidence at protein level: Swiss-Prot protein existence level 1. From Saccharomyces cerevisiae (strain ATCC 204508 / S288c) (Baker's yeast).
   4661..4998    +  CDS            TcR (fragment): tetracycline efflux protein; tet; confers resistance to tetracycline
   5315..5386    +  ncRNA          tRNA: Accession: RF00005 - tRNA
   5544..5924    -  CDS            YPB1_ECOLX: Protein predicted: Swiss-Prot protein existence level 4. From Escherichia coli.
   5941..6132    +  CDS            rop: Rop protein, which maintains plasmids at low copy number; rop
   6234..6374    +  misc_feature   bom: basis of mobility region from pBR322
   6379..6434    -  rep_origin     RSF ori (fragment): Plasmids containing the RSF 1030 origin of replication can be propagated in E. coli cells that contain additional plasmids with compatible origins.
>Addgene plasmid #102789 | pRST11B-AS3_4 | addgene full sequence | sequence record 198038 | Addgene NGS Result
GTATCAGCTCACTCAAAGGCGGTAATACGGTTATCCACAGAATCAGGGGATAACGCAGGAAAGAACATGT
GAGCAAAAGGCCAGCAAAAGGCCAGGAACCGTAAAAAGGCCGCGTTGCTGGCGTTTTTCCATAGGCTCCG
CCCCCCTGACGAGCATCACAAAAATCGACGCTCAAGTCAGAGGTGGCGAAACCCGACAGGACTATAAAGA
TACCAGGCGTTTCCCCCTGGAAGCTCCCTCGTGCGCTCTCCTGTTCCGACCCTGCCGCTTACCGGATACC
TGTCCGCCTTTCTCCCTTCGGGAAGCGTGGCGCTTTCTCATAGCTCACGCTGTAGGTATCTCAGTTCGGT
GTAGGTCGTTCGCTCCAAGCTGGGCTGTGTGCACGAACCCCCCGTTCAGCCCGACCGCTGCGCCTTATCC
GGTAACTATCGTCTTGAGTCCAACCCGGTAAGACACGACTTATCGCCACTGGCAGCAGCCACTGGTAACA
GGATTAGCAGAGCGAGGTATGTAGGCGGTGCTACAGAGTTCTTGAAGTGGTGGCCTAACTACGGCTACAC
TAGAAGGACAGTATTTGGTATCTGCGCTCTGCTGAAGCCAGTTACCTTCGGAAAAAGAGTTGGTAGCTCT
TGATCCGGCAAACAAACCACCGCTGGTAGCGGTGGTTTTTTTGTTTGCAAGCAGCAGATTACGCGCAGAA
AAAAAGGATCTCAAGAAGATCCTTTGATCTTTTCTACGGGGTCTGACGCTCAGTGGAACGAAAACTCACG
TTAAGGGATTTTGGTCATGAGATTATCAAAAAGGATCTTCACCTAGATCCTTTTAAATTAAAAATGAAGT
TTTAAATCAATCTAAAGTATATATGAGTAAACTTGGTCTGACAGTTACCAATGCTTAATCAGTGAGGCAC
CTATCTCAGCGATCTGTCTATTTCGTTCATCCATAGTTGCCTGACTCCCCGTCGTGTAGATAACTACGAT
ACGGGAGGGCTTACCATCTGGCCCCAGTGCTGCAATGATACCGCGAGACCCACGCTCACCGGCTCCAGAT
TTATCAGCAATAAACCAGCCAGCCGGAAGGGCCGAGCGCAGAAGTGGTCCTGCAACTTTATCCGCCTCCA
TCCAGTCTATTAATTGTTGCCGGGAAGCTAGAGTAAGTAGTTCGCCAGTTAATAGTTTGCGCAACGTTGT
TGCCATTGCTGCAGGCATCGTGGTGTCACGCTCGTCGTTTGGTATGGCTTCATTCAGCTCCGGTTCCCAA
CGATCAAGGCGAGTTACATGATCCCCCATGTTGTGCAAAAAAGCGGTTAGCTCCTTCGGTCCTCCGATCG
TTGTCAGAAGTAAGTTGGCCGCAGTGTTATCACTCATGGTTATGGCAGCACTGCATAATTCTCTTACTGT
CATGCCATCCGTAAGATGCTTTTCTGTGACTGGTGAGTACTCAACCAAGTCATTCTGAGAATAGTGTATG
CGGCGACCGAGTTGCTCTTGCCCGGCGTCAACACGGGATAATACCGCGCCACATAGCAGAACTTTAAAAG
TGCTCATCATTGGAAAACGTTCTTCGGGGCGAAAACTCTCAAGGATCTTACCGCTGTTGAGATCCAGTTC
GATGTAACCCACTCGTGCACCCAACTGATCTTCAGCATCTTTTACTTTCACCAGCGTTTCTGGGTGAGCA
AAAACAGGAAGGCAAAATGCCGCAAAAAAGGGAATAAGGGCGACACGGAAATGTTGAATACTCATACTCT
TCCTTTTTCAATATTATTGAAGCATTTATCAGGGTTATTGTCTCATGAGCGGATACATATTTGAATGTAT
TTAGAAAAATAAACAAATAGGGGTTCCGCGCACATTTCCCCGAAAAGTGCCACCTGACGTCCCGACACCA
TCGAATGGTGCAAAACCTTTCGCGGTATGGCATGATAGCGCCCGGAAGAGAGTCAATTCAGGGTGGTGAA
TGTGAAACCAGTAACGTTATACGATGTCGCAGAGTATGCCGGTGTCTCTTATCAGACCGTTTCCCGCGTG
GTGAACCAGGCCAGCCACGTTTCTGCGAAAACGCGGGAAAAAGTGGAAGCGGCGATGGCGGAGCTGAATT
ACATTCCCAACCGCGTGGCACAACAACTGGCGGGCAAACAGTCGTTGCTGATTGGCGTTGCCACCTCCAG
TCTGGCCCTGCACGCGCCGTCGCAAATTGTCGCGGCGATTAAATCTCGCGCCGATCAACTGGGTGCCAGC
GTGGTGGTGTCGATGGTAGAACGAAGCGGCGTCGAAGCCTGTAAAGCGGCGGTGCACAATCTTCTCGCGC
AACGCGTCAGTGGGCTGATCATTAACTATCCGCTGGATGACCAGGATGCCATTGCTGTGGAAGCTGCCTG
CACTAATGTTCCGGCGTTATTTCTTGATGTCTCTGACCAGACACCCATCAACAGTATTATTTTCTCCCAT
GAAGACGGTACGCGACTGGGCGTGGAGCATCTGGTCGCATTGGGTCACCAGCAAATCGCGCTGTTAGCGG
GCCCATTAAGTTCTGTCTCGGCGCGTCTGCGTCTGGCTGGCTGGCATAAATATCTCACTCGCAATCAAAT
TCAGCCGATAGCGGAACGGGAAGGCGACTGGAGTGCCATGTCCGGTTTTCAACAAACCATGCAAATGCTG
AATGAGGGCATCGTTCCCACTGCGATGCTGGTTGCCAACGATCAGATGGCGCTGGGCGCAATGCGCGCCA
TTACCGAGTCCGGGCTGCGCGTTGGTGCGGATATCTCGGTAGTGGGATACGACGATACCGAAGACAGCTC
ATGTTATATCCCGCCGTTAACCACCATCAAACAGGATTTTCGCCTGCTGGGGCAAACCAGCGTGGACCGC
TTGCTGCAACTCTCTCAGGGCCAGGCGGTGAAGGGCAATCAGCTGTTGCCCGTCTCACTGGTGAAAAGAA
AAACCACCCTGGCGCCCAATACGCAAACCGCCTCTCCCCGCGCGTTGGCCGATTCATTAATGCAGCTGGC
ACGACAGGTTTCCCGACTGGAAAGCGGGCAGTGAGCGCAACGCAATTAATGTAAGTTAGCTCACTCATTA
GGCACAATTCTCATGTTTGACAGCTTATCATCGACTGCACGGTGCACCAATGCTTCTGGCGTCAGGCAGC
CATCGGAAGCTGTGGTATGGCTGTGCAGGTCGTAAATCACTGCATAATTCGTGTCGCTCAAGGCGCAAAG
CTTGTCGACGAGCTGTTGACAATTAATCATCGGCTCGTATAATGTGTGGAATTGTGAGCGGATAACAATT
TCACACAAGGAGATCTAGAATGAGCAACGACGAAACTGTAGAGAAAGTCACCCAACAAGTGTCGGAACTA
AAAAGCACAGATGTTAAAGAGCAAGTAGTTACACCTTGGGATGTGGAAGGTGGGGTTGATGAACAAGGTA
GAGCCCAAAATATTGATTACGACAAATTGATCAAACAATTCGGTACTAAGCCGGTCAACGAAGAAACCCT
GAAGAGATTCAAGCAAGTGACGGGTCGTGAACCACATCATTTTTTGCGTAAGGGATTGTTTTTCAGTGAG
CGTGACTTCACTAAAATATTAGACCTTTACGAACAAGGCAAACCATTTTTCCTATACACTGGTAGAGGTC
CTTCGAGCGATTCTATGCACTTGGGTCATATGATCCCTTTTGTCTTCACCAAATGGTTACAGGAAGTGTT
TGACGTACCATTAGTCATAGAGTTGACAGATGACGAAAAATTTTTATTCAAACACAAGTTGACCATCAAT
GACGTTAAGAATTTTGCCCGTGAAAATGCCAAGGATATCATTGCTGTTGGCTTTGATCCAAAGAACACCT
TTATCTTTTCTGATTTGCAATACATGGGTGGTGCATTTTACGAAACTGTAGTAAGAGTTTCCAGACAAAT
TACAGGATCCACTGCAAAGGCTGTTTTCGGGTTTAATGACTCCGACTGTATTGGTAAGTTCCATTTTGCC
TCCATTCAAATTGCTACCGCATTCCCAAGCTCATTTCCTAATGTGTTAGGCTTGCCTGATAAGACACCAT
GTTTGATTCCATGTGCAATTGACCAAGATCCATATTTCAGAGTTTGTAGGGATGTCGCGGATAAATTGAA
GTACTCCAAACCTGCTTTGCTTCATTCCAGATTCTTTCCAGCTTTGCAAGGTTCCACGACCAAAATGTCA
GCCTCTGATGATACCACTGCCATTTTCATGACCGATACACCAAAGCAAATTCAAAAGAAAATTAACAAGT
ACGCATTCAGCGGTGGTCAAGTGTCCGCCGACCTACATAGAGAATTAGGTGGTAATCCCGATGTCGATGT
TGCATACCAATACTTGTCATTTTTCAAGGATGACGATGTTTTCTTGAAGGAATGCTATGACAAATATAAG
TCCGGTGAATTACTATCAGGTGAAATGAAGAAACTGTGTATCGAGACTCTGCAAGAATTCGTTAAGGCGT
TCCAGGAACGCAGAGCTCAGGTGGACGAAGAGACCTTGGACAAATTCATGGTCCCACATAAGTTGGTTTG
GGGCGAAAAGGAAAGACTTGTCGCACCTAAGCCAAAAACTAAGCAAGAAAAGAAGTAACTCGAGAGAGAA
TATAAAAAGCCAGATTATTAATCCGGCTTTTTTATTATTTCGGCCGACGCGCTGGGCTACGTCTTGCTGG
CGTTCGCGACGCGAGGCTGGATGGCCTTCCCCATTATGATTCTTCTCGCTTCCGGCGGCATCGGGATGCC
CGCGTTGCAGGCCATGCTGTCCAGGCAGGTAGATGACGACCATCAGGGACAGCTTCAAGGATCGCTCGCG
GCTCTTACCAGCCTAACTTCGATCATTGGACCGCTGATCGTCACGGCGATTTATGCCGCCTCGGCGAGCA
CATGGAACGGGTTGGCATGGATTGTAGGCGCCGCCCTATACCTTGTCTGCCTCCCCGCGTTGCGTCGCGG
TGCATGGAGCCGGGCCACCTCGACCTGAATGGAAGCCGGCGGCACCTCGCTAACGGATTCACCACTCCAA
GAATTGGAGCCAATCAATTCTTGCGGAGAACTGTGAATGCGCAAACCAACCCTTGGCAGAACATATCCAT
CGCGTCCGCCATCTCCAGCAGCCGCACGCGGCGCATCTCGGGCAGCGTTGGGTCCTGGCCAATGCATACC
AAACCTGCACGCTAGTTTCCTGATGAACATTTTTCCAGCAATTACACCTCTGTCGATAATTAACTATTGA
CGAAAAGCTGAAAACCACTAGAATGCGCCTCCGTGGTACCAATTCTTTTTAAGAATTGATGGTATGAAGC
GGTGGCTCAATGGTAGAGCTGGCGCCTCTAAAGCGCCGGGTTGCAGGTTCAATTCCTGTCCGTTTCACCA
ATTTTGAACCCCGCTTCGGCGGGGTTTTTTGTTTTCTGTACATTTCGTCACCCTCCCTTCGCAATAAACG
CCCGTAATATGGCCACGGGTGCGCATGATCGTGCTCCTGTCGTTGAGGACCCGGCTAGGCTGGCGGGGTT
GCCTTACTGGTTAGCAGAATGAATCACCGATACGCGAGCGAACGTGAAGCGACTGCTGCTGCAAAACGTC
TGCGACCTGAGCAACAACATGAATGGTCTTCGGTTTCCGTGTTTCGTAAAGTCTGGAAACGCGGAAGTCA
GCGCCCTGCACCATTATGTTCCGGATCTGCATCGCAGGATGCTGCTGGCTACCCTGTGGAACACCTACAT
CTGTATTAACGAAGCGCTGGCATTGACCCTGAGTGATTTTTCTCTGGTCCCGCCGCATCCATACCGCCAG
TTGTTTACCCTCACAACGTTCCAGTAACCGGGCATGTTCATCATCAGTAACCCGTATCGTGAGCATCCTC
TCTCGTTTCATCGGTATCATTACCCCCATGAACAGAAATCCCCCTTACACGGAGGCATCAGTGACCAAAC
AGGAAAAAACCGCCCTTAACATGGCCCGCTTTATCAGAAGCCAGACATTAACGCTTCTGGAGAAACTCAA
CGAGCTGGACGCGGATGAACAGGCAGACATCTGTGAATCGCTTCACGACCACGCTGATGAGCTTTACCGC
AGCTGCCTCGCGCGTTTCGGTGATGACGGTGAAAACCTCTGACACATGCAGCTCCCGGAGACGGTCACAG
CTTGTCTGTAAGCGGATGCCGGGAGCAGACAAGCCCGTCAGGGCGCGTCAGCGGGTGTTGGCGGGTGTCG
GGGCGCAGCCATGACCCAGTCACGTAGCGATAGCGGAGTGTATACTGGCTTAACTATGCGGCATCAGAGC
AGATTGTACTGAGAGTGCACCATATGCGGTGTGAAATACCGCACAGATGCGTAAGGAGAAAATACCGCAT
CAGGCGCTCTTCCGCTTCCTCGCTCACTGACTCGCTGCGCTCGGTCGTTCGGCTGCGGCGAGCG
