>Addgene plasmid #102789 | pRST11B-AS3_4 | depositor partial sequence | sequence record 194402 | catcggctcgtataatgtgtggaa
GAGATCTAGAATGAGCAACGACGAAACTGTAGAGAAAGTCACCCAACAAGTGTCGGAACTAAAAAGCACA
GATGTTAAAGAGCAAGTAGTTACACCTTGGGATGTGGAAGGTGGGGTTGATGAACAAGGTAGAGCCCAAA
ATATTGATTACGACAAATTGATCAAACAATTCGGTACTAAGCCGGTCAACGAAGAAACCCTGAAGAGATT
CAAGCAAGTGACGGGTCGTGAACCACATCATTTTTTGCGTAAGGGATTGTTTTTCAGTGAGCGTGACTTC
ACTAAAATATTAGACCTTTACGAACAAGGCAAACCATTTTTCCTATACACTGGTAGAGGTCCTTCGAGCG
ATTCTATGCACTTGGGTCATATGATCCCTTTTGTCTTCACCAAATGGTTACAGGAAGTGTTTGACGTACC
ATTAGTCATAGAGTTGACAGATGACGAAAAATTTTTATTCAAACACAAGTTGACCATCAATGACGTTAAG
AATTTTGCCCGTGAAAATGCCAAGGATATCATTGCTGTTGGCTTTGATCCAAAGAACACCTTTATCTTTT
CTGATTTGCAATACATGGGTGGTGCATTTTACGAAACTGTAGTAAGAGTTTCCAGACAAATTACAGGATC
CACTGCAAAGGCTGTTTTCGGGTTTAATGACTCCGACTGTATTGGTAAGTTCCATTTTGCCTCCATTCAA
ATTGCTACCGCATTCCCAAGCTCATTTCCTAATGTGTTAGGCTTGCCTGATAAGACACCATGTTTGATTC
CATGTGCAATTGACCAAGATCCATATTTCAGAGTTTGTAGGGATGTCGCGGATAAATTGAAGTACTCCAA
ACCTGCTTTGCTTCATTCCAGATTCTTTCCAGCTTTGCAAGGTTCCACGACCAAAATGTCAGCCTCTGAT
GATACCACTGCCATTTTCATGACCGATACACCAAAGCAAATTCAAAAGAAAATTAACAAGTACGCATT
