>Addgene plasmid #102789 | pRST11B-AS3_4 | depositor partial sequence | sequence record 194403 | gctacgtcttgctggcgttc
TGTTTGACGTACCATTAGTCATAGAGTTGACAGATGACGAAAAATTTTTATTCAAACACAAGTTGACCAT
CAATGACGTTAAGAATTTTGCCCGTGAAAATGCCAAGGATATCATTGCTGTTGGCTTTGATCCAAAGAAC
ACCTTTATCTTTTCTGATTTGCAATACATGGGTGGTGCATTTTACGAAACTGTAGTAAGAGTTTCCAGAC
AAATTACAGGATCCACTGCAAAGGCTGTTTTCGGGTTTAATGACTCCGACTGTATTGGTAAGTTCCATTT
TGCCTCCATTCAAATTGCTACCGCATTCCCAAGCTCATTTCCTAATGTGTTAGGCTTGCCTGATAAGACA
CCATGTTTGATTCCATGTGCAATTGACCAAGATCCATATTTCAGAGTTTGTAGGGATGTCGCGGATAAAT
TGAAGTACTCCAAACCTGCTTTGCTTCATTCCAGATTCTTTCCAGCTTTGCAAGGTTCCACGACCAAAAT
GTCAGCCTCTGATGATACCACTGCCATTTTCATGACCGATACACCAAAGCAAATTCAAAAGAAAATTAAC
AAGTACGCATTCAGCGGTGGTCAAGTGTCCGCCGACCTACATAGAGAATTAGGTGGTAATCCCGATGTCG
ATGTTGCATACCAATACTTGTCATTTTTCAAGGATGACGATGTTTTCTTGAAGGAATGCTATGACAAATA
TAAGTCCGGTGAATTACTATCAGGTGAAATGAAGAAACTGTGTATCGAGACTCTGCAAGAATTCGTTAAG
GCGTTCCAGGAACGCAGAGCTCAGGTGGACGAAGAGACCTTGGACAAATTCATGGTCCCACATAAGTTGG
TTTGGGGCGAAAAGGAAAGACTTGTCGCACCTAAGCCAAAAACTAAGCAAGAAAAGAAGTAACTCGAGAG
AGAATATAAAAAGCCAGATTATTAATCCGG
