>Addgene plasmid #102789 | pRST11B-AS3_4 | depositor partial sequence | sequence record 194404 | cggagaactgtgaatgcgcaaac
CTCCAGCAGCCGCACGCGGCGCATCTCGGGCAGCGTTGGGTCCTGGCCAATGCATACCAAACCTGCACGC
TAGTTTCCTGATGAACATTTTTCCAGCAATTACACCTCTGTCGATAATTAACTATTGACGAAAAGCTGAA
AACCACTAGAATGCGCCTCCGTGGTACCAATTCTTTTTAAGAATTGATGGTATGAAGCGGTGGCTCAATG
GTAGAGCTGGCGCCTCTAAAGCGCCGGGTTGCAGGTTCAATTCCTGTCCGTTTCACCAATTTTGAACCCC
GCTTCGGCGGGGTTTTTTGTTTTCTGTACATTTCGTCACCCTCCCTTCGCAATAAACGCCCGTAATATGG
CCACGGGTGCGCATGATCGTGCTCCTGTCGTTGAGGACCCGGCTAGGCTGGCGGGGTTGCCTTACTGGTT
AGCAGAATGAATCACCGATACGCGAGCGAACGTGAAGCGACTGCTGCTGCAAAACGTCTGCGACCTGAGC
AACAACATGAATGGTCTTCGGTTTCCGTGTTTCGTAAAGTCTGGAAACGCGGAAGTCAGCGCCCTGCACC
ATTATGTTCCGGATCTGCATCGCAGGATGCTGCTGGCTACCCTGTGGAACACCTACATCTGTATTAACGA
AGCGCTGGCATTGACCCTGAGTGATTTTTCTCTGGTCCCGCCGCATCCATACCGCCAGTTGTTTACCCTC
ACAACGTTCCAGTAACCGGGCATGTTCATCATCAGTAACCCGTATCGTGAGCATCCTCTCTCGTTTCATC
GGTATCATTACCCCCATGAACAGAAATCCCCCTTACACGGAGGCATCAGTGACCAAACAGGAAAAAACCG
CCCTTAACATGGCCCGCTTTATCAGAAGCCAGACATTAACGCTTCTGGAGAAACTCAACGAGCTGGACGC
GGATGAA
